>Addgene plasmid #119007 | pCAG-BRCA1 | depositor full sequence | sequence record 224974 | pCAG-BRCA1 sequence 12542 bps
ACAGGAAACAGCTATGACCATGAGGCGCGCCGGATTCGACATTGATTATTGACTAGTTATTAATAGTAAT
CAATTACGGGGTCATTAGTTCATAGCCCATATATGGAGTTCCGCGTTACATAACTTACGGTAAATGGCCC
GCCTGGCTGACCGCCCAACGACCCCCGCCCATTGACGTCAATAATGACGTATGTTCCCATAGTAACGCCA
ATAGGGACTTTCCATTGACGTCAATGGGTGGAGTATTTACGGTAAACTGCCCACTTGGCAGTACATCAAG
TGTATCATATGCCAAGTACGCCCCCTATTGACGTCAATGACGGTAAATGGCCCGCCTGGCATTATGCCCA
GTACATGACCTTATGGGACTTTCCTACTTGGCAGTACATCTACGTATTAGTCATCGCTATTACCATGGTC
GAGGTGAGCCCCACGTTCTGCTTCACTCTCCCCATCTCCCCCCCCTCCCCACCCCCAATTTTGTATTTAT
TTATTTTTTAATTATTTTGTGCAGCGATGGGGGCGGGGGGGGGGGGGGGGCGCGCGCCAGGCGGGGCGGG
GCGGGGCGAGGGGCGGGGCGGGGCGAGGCGGAGAGGTGCGGCGGCAGCCAATCAGAGCGGCGCGCTCCGA
AAGTTTCCTTTTATGGCGAGGCGGCGGCGGCGGCGGCCCTATAAAAAGCGAAGCGCGCGGCGGGCGGGAG
TCGCTGCGTCGCGCCTTCGCCCCGTGCCCCGCTCCGCCGCCGCCTCGCGCCGCCCGCCCCGGCTCTGACT
GACCGCGTTACTCCCACAGGTGAGCGGGCGGGACGGCCCTTCTCCTCCGGGCTGTAATTAGCGCTTGGTT
TAATGACGGCTCGTTTCTTTTCTGTGGCTGCGTGAAAGCCTTAAAGGGCTCCGGGAGGGCCCTTTGTGCG
GGGGGGAGCGGCTCGGGGGGTGCGTGCGTGTGTGTGTGCGTGGGGAGCGCCGCGTGCGGCCCGCGCTGCC
CGGCGGCTGTGAGCGCTGCGGGCGCGGCGCGGGGCTTTGTGCGCTCCGCGTGTGCGCGAGGGGAGCGCGG
CCGGGGGCGGTGCCCCGCGGTGCGGGGGGGCTGCGAGGGGAACAAAGGCTGCGTGCGGGGTGTGTGCGTG
GGGGGGTGAGCAGGGGGTGTGGGCGCGGCGGTCGGGCTGTAACCCCCCCCTGCACCCCCCTCCCCGAGTT
GCTGAGCACGGCCCGGCTTCGGGTGCGGGGCTCCGTGCGGGGCGTGGCGCGGGGCTCGCCGTGCCGGGCG
GGGGGTGGCGGCAGGTGGGGGTGCCGGGCGGGGCGGGGCCGCCTCGGGCCGGGGAGGGCTCGGGGGAGGG
GCGCGGCGGCCCCGGAGCGCCGGCGGCTGTCGAGGCGCGGCGAGCCGCAGCCATTGCCTTTTATGGTAAT
CGTGCGAGAGGGCGCAGGGACTTCCTTTGTCCCAAATCTGGCGGAGCCGAAATCTGGGAGGCGCCGCCGC
ACCCCCTCTAGCGGGCGCGGGCGAAGCGGTGCGGCGCCGGCAGGAAGGAAATGGGCGGGGAGGGCCTTCG
TGCGTCGCCGCGCCGCCGTCCCCTTCTCCATCTCCAGCCTCGGGGCTGCCGCAGGGGGACGGCTGCCTTC
GGGGGGGACGGGGCAGGGCGGGGTTCGGCTTCTGGCGTGTGACCGGCGGCTCTAGAGCCTCTGCTAACCA
TGTTCATGCCTTCTTCTTTTTCCTACAGATCCTTAATTAATAATACGACTCACTATAGGGGCCACCATGG
ATTTATCTGCTCTTCGCGTTGAAGAAGTACAAAATGTCATTAATGCTATGCAGAAAATCTTAGAGTGTCC
CATCTGTCTGGAGTTGATCAAGGAACCTGTCTCCACAAAGTGTGACCACATATTTTGCAAATTTTGCATG
CTGAAACTTCTCAACCAGAAGAAAGGGCCTTCACAGTGTCCTTTATGTAAGAATGATATAACCAAAAGGA
GCCTACAAGAAAGTACGAGATTTAGTCAACTTGTTGAAGAGCTATTGAAAATCATTTGTGCTTTTCAGCT
TGACACAGGTTTGGAGTATGCAAACAGCTATAATTTTGCAAAAAAGGAAAATAACTCTCCTGAACATCTA
AAAGATGAAGTTTCTATCATCCAAAGTATGGGCTACAGAAACCGTGCCAAAAGACTTCTACAGAGTGAAC
CCGAAAATCCTTCCTTGCAGGAAACCAGTCTCAGTGTCCAACTCTCTAACCTTGGAACTGTGAGAACTCT
GAGGACAAAGCAGCGGATACAACCTCAAAAGACGTCTGTCTACATTGAATTGGGATCTGATTCTTCTGAA
GATACCGTTAATAAGGCAACTTATTGCAGTGTGGGAGATCAAGAATTGTTACAAATCACCCCTCAAGGAA
CCAGGGATGAAATCAGTTTGGATTCTGCAAAAAAGGCTGCTTGTGAATTTTCTGAGACGGATGTAACAAA
TACTGAACATCATCAACCCAGTAATAATGATTTGAACACCACTGAGAAGCGTGCAGCTGAGAGGCATCCA
GAAAAGTATCAGGGTAGTTCTGTTTCAAACTTGCATGTGGAGCCATGTGGCACAAATACTCATGCCAGCT
CATTACAGCATGAGAACAGCAGTTTATTACTCACTAAAGACAGAATGAATGTAGAAAAGGCTGAATTCTG
TAATAAAAGCAAACAGCCTGGCTTAGCAAGGAGCCAACATAACAGATGGGCTGGAAGTAAGGAAACATGT
AATGATAGGCGGACTCCCAGCACAGAAAAAAAGGTAGATCTGAATGCTGATCCCCTGTGTGAGAGAAAAG
AATGGAATAAGCAGAAACTGCCATGCTCAGAGAATCCTAGAGATACTGAAGATGTTCCTTGGATAACACT
AAATAGCAGCATTCAGAAAGTTAATGAGTGGTTTTCCAGAAGTGATGAACTGTTAGGTTCTGATGACTCA
CATGATGGGGAGTCTGAATCAAATGCCAAAGTAGCTGATGTATTGGACGTTCTAAATGAGGTAGATGAAT
ATTCTGGTTCTTCAGAGAAAATAGACTTACTGGCCAGTGATCCTCATGAGGCTTTAATATGTAAAAGTGA
AAGAGTTCACTCCAAATCAGTAGAGAGTAATATTGAAGACAAAATATTTGGGAAAACCTATCGGAAGAAG
GCAAGCCTCCCCAACTTAAGCCATGTAACTGAAAATCTAATTATAGGAGCATTTGTTACTGAGCCACAGA
TAATACAAGAGCGTCCCCTCACAAATAAATTAAAGCGTAAAAGGAGACCTACATCAGGCCTTCATCCTGA
GGATTTTATCAAGAAAGCAGATTTGGCAGTTCAAAAGACTCCTGAAATGATAAATCAGGGAACTAACCAA
ACGGAGCAGAATGGTCAAGTGATGAATATTACTAATAGTGGTCATGAGAATAAAACAAAAGGTGATTCTA
TTCAGAATGAGAAAAATCCTAACCCAATAGAATCACTCGAAAAAGAATCTGCTTTCAAAACGAAAGCTGA
ACCTATAAGCAGCAGTATAAGCAATATGGAACTCGAATTAAATATCCACAATTCAAAAGCACCTAAAAAG
AATAGGCTGAGGAGGAAGTCTTCTACCAGGCATATTCATGCGCTTGAACTAGTAGTCAGTAGAAATCTAA
GCCCACCTAATTGTACTGAATTGCAAATTGATAGTTGTTCTAGCAGTGAAGAGATAAAGAAAAAAAAGTA
CAACCAAATGCCAGTCAGGCACAGCAGAAACCTACAACTCATGGAAGGTAAAGAACCTGCAACTGGAGCC
AAGAAGAGTAACAAGCCAAATGAACAGACAAGTAAAAGACATGACAGTGATACTTTCCCAGAGCTGAAGT
TAACAAATGCACCTGGTTCTTTTACTAAGTGTTCAAATACCAGTGAACTTAAAGAATTTGTCAATCCTAG
CCTTCCAAGAGAAGAAAAAGAAGAGAAACTAGAAACAGTTAAAGTGTCTAATAATGCTGAAGACCCCAAA
GATCTCATGTTAAGTGGAGAAAGGGTTTTGCAAACTGAAAGATCTGTAGAGAGTAGCAGTATTTCACTGG
TACCTGGTACTGATTATGGCACTCAGGAAAGTATCTCGTTACTGGAAGTTAGCACTCTAGGGAAGGCAAA
AACAGAACCAAATAAATGTGTGAGTCAGTGTGCAGCATTTGAAAACCCCAAGGGACTAATTCATGGTTGT
TCCAAAGATAATAGAAATGACACAGAAGGCTTTAAGTATCCATTGGGACATGAAGTTAACCACAGTCGGG
AAACAAGCATAGAAATGGAAGAAAGTGAACTTGATGCTCAGTATTTGCAGAATACATTCAAGGTTTCAAA
GCGCCAGTCATTTGCTCTGTTTTCAAATCCAGGAAATGCAGAAGAGGAATGTGCAACATTCTCTGCCCAC
TCTGGGTCCTTAAAGAAACAAAGTCCAAAAGTCACTTTTGAATGTGAACAAAAGGAAGAAAATCAAGGAA
AGAATGAGTCTAATATCAAGCCTGTACAGACAGTTAATATCACTGCAGGCTTTCCTGTGGTTGGTCAGAA
AGATAAGCCAGTTGATAATGCCAAATGTAGTATCAAAGGAGGCTCTAGGTTTTGTCTATCATCTCAGTTC
AGAGGCAACGAAACTGGACTCATTACTCCAAATAAACATGGACTTTTACAAAACCCATATCGTATACCAC
CACTTTTTCCCATCAAGTCATTTGTTAAAACTAAATGTAAGAAAAATCTGCTAGAGGAAAACTTTGAGGA
ACATTCAATGTCACCTGAAAGAGAAATGGGAAATGAGAACATTCCAAGTACAGTGAGCACAATTAGCCGT
AATAACATTAGAGAAAATGTTTTTAAAGGAGCCAGCTCAAGCAATATTAATGAAGTAGGTTCCAGTACTA
ATGAAGTGGGCTCCAGTATTAATGAAATAGGTTCCAGTGATGAAAACATTCAAGCAGAACTAGGTAGAAA
CAGAGGGCCAAAATTGAATGCTATGCTTAGATTAGGGGTTTTGCAACCTGAGGTCTATAAACAAAGTCTT
CCTGGAAGTAATTGTAAGCATCCTGAAATAAAAAAGCAAGAATATGAAGAAGTAGTTCAGACTGTTAATA
CAGATTTCTCTCCATATCTGATTTCAGATAACTTAGAACAGCCTATGGGAAGTAGTCATACATCTCAGGT
TTGTTCTGAGACACCTGATGACCTGTTAGATGATGGTGAAATAAAGGAAGATACTAGTTTTGCTGAAAAT
GACATTAAGGAAAGTTCTGCTGTTTTTAGCAAAAGCGTCCAGAGAGGAGAGCTTAGCAGGAGTCCTAGCC
CTTTCACCCATACACATTTGGCTCAGGGTTACCGAAGAGGGGCCAAGAAATTAGAGTCCTCAGAAGAGAA
CTTATCTAGTGAGGATGAAGAGCTTCCCTGCTTCCAACACTTGTTATTTGGTAAAGTAAACAATATACCT
TCTCAGTCTACTAGGCATAGCACCGTTGCTACCGAGTGTCTGTCTAAGAACACAGAGGAGAATTTATTAT
CATTGAAGAATAGCTTAAATGACTGCAGTAACCAGGTAATATTGGCAAAGGCATCTCAGGAACATCACCT
TAGTGAGGAAACAAAATGTTCTGCTAGCTTGTTTTCTTCACAGTGCAGTGAATTGGAAGACTTGACTGCA
AATACAAACACCCAGGATCCTTTCTTGATTGGTTCTTCCAAACAAATGAGGCATCAGTCTGAAAGCCAGG
GAGTTGGTCTGAGTGACAAGGAATTGGTTTCAGATGATGAAGAAAGAGGAACGGGCTTGGAAGAAAATAA
TCAAGAAGAGCAAAGCATGGATTCAAACTTAGGTGAAGCAGCATCTGGGTGTGAGAGTGAAACAAGCGTC
TCTGAAGACTGCTCAGGGCTATCCTCTCAGAGTGACATTTTAACCACTCAGCAGAGGGATACCATGCAAC
ATAACCTGATAAAGCTCCAGCAGGAAATGGCTGAACTAGAAGCTGTGTTAGAACAGCATGGGAGCCAGCC
TTCTAACAGCTACCCTAGTATAATCAGTGACTCTTCTGCCCTTGAGGACCTGCGAAATCCAGAACAAAGC
ACATCAGAAAAAGCAGTATTAACTTCACAGAAAAGTAGTGAATACCCTATAAGCCAGAATCCAGAAGGCC
TTTCTGCTGACAAGTTTGAGGTGTCTGCAGATAGTTCTACCAGTAAAAATAAAGAACCAGGAGTGGAAAG
GTCATCCCCTTCTAAATGCCCATCATTAGATGATAGGTGGTACATGCACAGTTGCTCTGGGAGTCTTCAG
AATAGAAACTACCCATCTCAAGAGGAGCTCATTAAGGTTGTTGATGTGGAGGAGCAACAGCTGGAAGAGT
CTGGGCCACACGATTTGACGGAAACATCTTACTTGCCAAGGCAAGATCTAGAGGGAACCCCTTACCTGGA
ATCTGGAATCAGCCTCTTCTCTGATGACCCTGAATCTGATCCTTCTGAAGACAGAGCCCCAGAGTCAGCT
CGTGTTGGCAACATACCATCTTCAACCTCTGCATTGAAAGTTCCCCAATTGAAAGTTGCAGAATCTGCCC
AGGGTCCAGCTGCTGCTCATACTACTGATACTGCTGGGTATAATGCAATGGAAGAAAGTGTGAGCAGGGA
GAAGCCAGAATTGACAGCTTCAACAGAAAGGGTCAACAAAAGAATGTCCATGGTGGTGTCTGGCCTGACC
CCAGAAGAATTTATGCTCGTGTACAAGTTTGCCAGAAAACACCACATCACTTTAACTAATCTAATTACTG
AAGAGACTACTCATGTTGTTATGAAAACAGATGCTGAGTTTGTGTGTGAACGGACACTGAAATATTTTCT
AGGAATTGCGGGAGGAAAATGGGTAGTTAGCTATTTCTGGGTGACCCAGTCTATTAAAGAAAGAAAAATG
CTGAATGAGCATGATTTTGAAGTCAGAGGAGATGTGGTCAATGGAAGAAACCACCAAGGTCCAAAGCGAG
CAAGAGAATCCCAGGACAGAAAGATCTTCAGGGGGCTAGAAATCTGTTGCTATGGGCCCTTCACCAACAT
GCCCACAGATCAACTGGAATGGATGGTACAGCTGTGTGGTGCTTCTGTGGTGAAGGAGCTTTCATCATTC
ACCCTTGGCACAGGTGTCCACCCAATTGTGGTTGTGCAGCCAGATGCCTGGACAGAGGACAATGGCTTCC
ATGCAATTGGGCAGATGTGTGAGGCACCTGTGGTGACCCGAGAGTGGGTGTTGGACAGTGTAGCACTCTA
CCAGTGCCAGGAGCTGGACACCTACCTGATACCCCAGATCCCCCACAGCCACTACTGAACGCGTAAATGA
TTGCAGATCCACTAGTTCTAGAGCTCGCTGATCAGCCTCGACTGTGCCTTCTAGTTGCCAGCCATCTGTT
GTTTGCCCCTCCCCCGTGCCTTCCTTGACCCTGGAAGGTGCCACTCCCACTGTCCTTTCCTAATAAAATG
AGGAAATTGCATCGCATTGTCTGAGTAGGTGTCATTCTATTCTGGGGGGTGGGGTGGGGCAGGACAGCAA
GGGGGAGGATTGGGAAGACAATAGCAGGCATGCTGGGGATGCGGTGGGCTCTATGGCTTCTGAGGCGGAA
AGAACCAGCTGGGGCTCGAGATCCACTAGTTCTAGCCTCGAGGCTAGAGCGGCCCCGGTGCCTAGAGAAG
GTGGCGCGGGGTAAACTGGGAAAGTGATGTCGTGTACTGGCTCCGCCTTTTTCCCGAGGGTGGGGGAGAA
CCGTATATAAGTGCAGTAGTCGCCGTGAACGTTCTTTTTCGCAACGGGTTTGCCGCCAGAACACAGGTAA
GTGCCGTGTGTGGTTCCCGCGGGCCTGGCCTCTTTACGGGTTATGGCCCTTGCGTGCCTTGAATTACTTC
CACCTGGCTGCAGTACGTGATTCTTGATCCCGAGCTTCGGGTTGGAAGTGGGTGGGAGAGTTCGAGGCCT
TGCGCTTAAGGAGCCCCTTCGCCTCGTGCTTGAGTTGAGGCCTGGCCTGGGCGCTGGGGCCGCCGCGTGC
GAATCTGGTGGCACCTTCGCGCCTGTCTCGCTGCTTTCGATAAGTCTCTAGCCATTTAAAATTTTTGATG
ACCTGCTGCGACGCTTTTTTTCTGGCAAGATAGTCTTGTAAATGCGGGCCAAGATCTGCACACTGGTATT
TCGGTTTTTGGGGCCGCGGGCGGCGACGGGGCCCGTGCGTCCCAGCGCACATGTTCGGCGAGGCGGGGCC
TGCGAGCGCGGCCACCGAGAATCGGACGGGGGTAGTCTCAAGCTGGCCGGCCTGCTCTGGTGCCTGGCCT
CGCGCCGCCGTGTATCGCCCCGCCCTGGGCGGCAAGGCTGGCCCGGTCGGCACCAGTTGCGTGAGCGGAA
AGATGGCCGCTTCCCGGCCCTGCTGCAGGGAGCTCAAAATGGAGGACGCGGCGCTCGGGAGAGCGGGCGG
GTGAGTCACCCACACAAAGGAAAAGGGCCTTTCCGTCCTCAGCCGTCGCTTCATGTGACTCCACGGAGTA
CCGGGCGCCGTCCAGGCACCTCGATTAGTTCTCGAGCTTTTGGAGTACGTCGTCTTTAGGTTGGGGGGAG
GGGTTTTATGCGATGGAGTTTCCCCACACTGAGTGGGTGGAGACTGAAGTTAGGCCAGCTTGGCACTTGA
TGTAATTCTCCTTGGAATTTGCCCTTTTTGAGTTTGGATCTTGGTTCATTCTCAAGCCTCAGACAGTGGT
TCAAAGTTTTTTTCTTCCATTTCAGGTGTCGTGAGCGATCGCATCGACAGTGTTTAAACGCCACCATGGT
GAGCAAGGGCGAGGAGCTGTTCACCGGGGTGGTGCCCATCCTGGTCGAGCTGGACGGCGACGTAAACGGC
CACAAGTTCAGCGTGAGGGGCGAGGGCGAGGGCGATGCCACCAACGGCAAGCTGACCCTGAAGTTCATCT
GCACCACCGGCAAGCTGCCCGTGCCCTGGCCCACCCTCGTGACCACCCTGAGCCACGGCGTGCAGTGCTT
CGCCCGCTACCCCGACCACATGAAGCAGCACGACTTCTTCAAGTCCGCCATGCCCGAAGGCTACGTCCAG
GAGCGCACCATCTTCTTCAAGGACGACGGCACCTACAAGACCCGCGCCGAGGTGAAGTTCGAGGGCGACA
CCCTGGTGAACCGCATCGAGCTGAAGGGCGTCGACTTCAAGGAGGACGGCAACATCCTGGGGCACAAGCT
GGAGTACAACTTCAACAGCCACAACATCTATATCATGGCCGTCAAGCAGAAGAACGGCATCAAGGTGAAC
TTCAAGATCCGCCACAACGTGGAGGACGGCAGCGTGCAGCTCGCCGACCACTACCAGCAGAACACCCCCA
TCGGCGACGGCCCCGTGCTGCTGCCCGACAGCCACTACCTGAGCACCCAGTCCGTGCTGAGCAAAGACCC
CAACGAGAAGCGCGATCACATGGTCCTGCTGGAGTTCCGCACCGCCGCCGGGATCACTCTCGGCATGGAC
GAGCTGTACAAGTGAGAATTCCTAGAGCTCGCTGATCAGCCTCGACTGTGCCTTCTAGTTGCCAGCCATC
TGTTGTTTGCCCCTCCCCCGTGCCTTCCTTGACCCTGGAAGGTGCCACTCCCACTGTCCTTTCCTAATAA
AATGAGGAAATTGCATCGCATTGTCTGAGTAGGTGTCATTCTATTCTGGGGGGTGGGGTGGGGCAGGACA
GCAAGGGGGAGGATTGGGAAGAGAATAGCAGGCATGCGTTTAAACATTAGTCGACAGGGCCGCCACTGGC
CGTCGTTTTACAACGTCGTGACTGGGAAAACCCTGGCGTTACCCAACTTAATCGCCTTGCAGCACATCCC
CCTTTCGCCAGCTGGCGTAATAGCGAAGAGGCCCGCACCGATCGCCCTTCCCAACAGTTGCGCAGCCTGA
ATGGCGAATGGG
[124 nt withheld, positions 9953-10076]
C
[91 nt withheld, positions 10078-10168]
A
[49 nt withheld, positions 10170-10218]
CCTTTGACGTTGGAGTCCACGTTCTTT
[37 nt withheld, positions 10246-10282]
ACCCTATCTCGGTCTATTCTTTTGATTTATAAGGGATTTTGCCGATTTCGGCCTATTGGTTAAAAAATGA
GCTGATTTAACAAAAATTTAACGCGAATTTTAACAAAATATTAACGCTTACAATTTAGGTGGCACTTTTC
GGGGAAATGTGCGCGGAACCCCTATTTGTTTATTTTTCTAAATACATTCAAATATGTATCCGCTCATGAG
ACAATAACCCTGATAAATGCTTCAATAATATTGAAAAAGGAAGAGTATGAGTATTCAACATTTCCGTGTC
GCCCTTATTCCCTTTTTTGCGGCATTTTGCCTTCCTGTTTTTGCTCACCCAGAAACGCTGGTGAAAGTAA
AAGATGCTGAAGATCAGTTGGGTGCACGAGTGGGTTACATCGAACTGGATCTCAACAGCGGTAAGATCCT
TGAGAGTTTTCGCCCCGAAGAACGTTTTCCAATGATGAGCACTTTTAAAGTTCTGCTATGTGGCGCGGTA
TTATCCCGTATTGACGCCGGGCAAGAGCAACTCGGTCGCCGCATACACTATTCTCAGAATGACTTGGTTG
AGTACTCACCAGTCACAGAAAAGCATCTTACGGATGGCATGACAGTAAGAGAATTATGCAGTGCTGCCAT
AACCATGAGTGATAACACTGCGGCCAACTTACTTCTGACAACGATCGGAGGACCGAAGGAGCTAACCGCT
TTTTTGCACAACATGGGGGATCATGTAACTCGCCTTGATCGTTGGGAACCGGAGCTGAATGAAGCCATAC
CAAACGACGAGCGTGACACCACGATGCCTGTAGCAATGGCAACAACGTTGCGCAAACTATTAACTGGCGA
ACTACTTACTCTAGCTTCCCGGCAACAATTAATAGACTGGATGGAGGCGGATAAAGTTGCAGGACCACTT
CTGCGCTCGGCCCTTCCGGCTGGCTGGTTTATTGCTGATAAATCTGGAGCCGGTGAGCGTGGGTCTCGCG
GTATCATTGCAGCACTGGGGCCAGATGGTAAGCCCTCCCGTATCGTAGTTATCTACACGACGGGGAGTCA
GGCAACTATGGATGAACGAAATAGACAGATCGCTGAGATAGGTGCCTCACTGATTAAGCATTGGTAACTG
TCAGACCAAGTTTACTCATATATACTTTAGATTGATTTAAAACTTCATTTTTAATTTAAAAGGATCTAGG
TGAAGATCCTTTTTGATAATCTCATGACCAAAATCCCTTAACGTGAGTTTTCGTTCCACTGAGCGTCAGA
CCCCGTAGAAAAGATCAAAGGATCTTCTTGAGATCCTTTTTTTCTGCGCGTAATCTGCTGCTTGCAAACA
AAAAAACCACCGCTACCAGCGGTGGTTTGTTTGCCGGATCAAGAGCTACCAACTCTTTTTCCGAAGGTAA
CTGGCTTCAGCAGAGCGCAGATACCAAATACTGTCCTTCTAGTGTAGCCGTAGTTAGGCCACCACTTCAA
GAACTCTGTAGCACCGCCTACATACCTCGCTCTGCTAATCCTGTTACCAGTGGCTGCTGCCAGTGGCGAT
AAGTCGTGTCTTACCGGGTTGGACTCAAGACGATAGTTACCGGATAAGGCGCAGCGGTCGGGCTGAACGG
GGGGTTCGTGCACACAGCCCAGCTTGGAGCGAACGACCTACACCGAACTGAGATACCTACAGCGTGAGCT
ATGAGAAAGCGCCACGCTTCCCGAAGGGAGAAAGGCGGACAGGTATCCGGTAAGCGGCAGGGTCGGAACA
GGAGAGCGCACGAGGGAGCTTCCAGGGGGAAACGCCTGGTATCTTTATAGTCCTGTCGGGTTTCGCCACC
TCTGACTTGAGCGTCGATTTTTGTGATGCTCGTCAGGGGGGCGGAGCCTATGGAAAAACGCCAGCAACGC
GGCCTTTTTACGGTTCCTGGCCTTTTGCTGGCCTTTTGCTCACATGTTCTTTCCTGCGTTATCCCCTGAT
TCTGTGGATAACCGTATTACCGCCTTTGAGTGAGCTGATACCGCTCGCCGCAGCCGAACGACCGAGCGCA
GCGAGTCAGTGAGCGAGGAAGCGGAAGAGCGCCCAATACGCAAACCGCCTCTCCCCGCGCGTTGGCCGAT
TCATTAATGCAGCTGGCACGACAGGTTTCCCGACTGGAAAGCGGGCAGTGAGCGCAACGCAATTAATGTG
AGTTAGCTCACTCATTAGGCACCCCAGGCTTTACACTTTATGCTTCCGGCTCGTATGTTGTGTGGAATTG
TGAGCGGATAACAATTTCAC
Features (pLannotate 1.2.2; 21 found; start..end, strand, type, name):
     38..417     +  enhancer       CMV enhancer: human cytomegalovirus immediate early enhancer
    419..696     +  promoter       chicken β-actin promoter: No description available
    697..1708    +  intron         chimeric intron: chimera between introns from chicken β-actin and rabbit β-globin
   1721..1739    +  promoter       T7 promoter: promoter for bacteriophage T7 RNA polymerase
   1747..7335    +  CDS            BRCA1: BRCA1_HUMAN - Also known as RNF53. Experimental evidence at protein level: Swiss-Prot protein existence level 1. E3 ubiquitin-protein ligase that specifically mediates the formation of 'Lys-6'-linked polyubiquitin chains and plays a central role in DNA repair by facilitating cellular responses to DNA damage (PubMed:12890688, PubMed:14976165, PubMed:16818604, PubMed:17525340, PubMed:12887909, PubMed:10500182, PubMed:19261748). It is unclear whether it also mediates the formation of other types of polyubiquitin chains (PubMed:12890688). The BRCA1-BARD1 heterodimer coordinates a diverse range of
   7356..7374    -  misc_feature   MCS (fragment): pBluescript multiple cloning site
   7392..7616    +  polyA_signal   bGH poly(A) signal: bovine growth hormone polyadenylation signal
   7620..7641    +  promoter       SV40 promoter (fragment): SV40 enhancer and early promoter
   7687..7836    +  promoter       EF-1α core promoter (fragment): core promoter for human elongation factor EF-1α
   7837..8775    +  intron         EF-1α intron A: intron upstream of the start codon of human EF-1α
   8816..9532    +  CDS            EBFP2: EBFP2 is a basic (constitutively fluorescent) blue fluorescent protein published in 2007, derived from Aequorea victoria. It is reported to be a rapidly-maturing monomer with moderate acid sensitivity.
   9566..9677    +  polyA_signal   bGH poly(A) signal: bovine growth hormone polyadenylation signal
   9794..9948    +  CDS            lacZα (fragment): LacZα fragment of β-galactosidase; lacZ fragment
   9953..10381   +  rep_origin     f1 ori (sequence partly withheld): f1 bacteriophage origin of replication; arrow indicates direction of (+) strand synthesis
  10434..10538   +  promoter       AmpR promoter: bla
  10539..11399   +  CDS            AmpR: β-lactamase; bla; confers resistance to ampicillin, carbenicillin, and related antibiotics
  11570..12158   +  rep_origin     ori: high-copy-number ColE1/pMB1/pBR322/pUC origin of replication
  12341..12433   +  CDS            lacI (fragment): lac repressor; lacI; The lac repressor binds to the lac operator to inhibit transcription in E. coli. This inhibition can be relieved by adding lactose or isopropyl-β-D-thiogalactopyranoside (IPTG).
  12446..12467   +  protein_bind   CAP binding site: CAP binding activates transcription in the presence of cAMP. E. coli catabolite activator protein
  12482..12512   +  promoter       lac promoter: promoter for the E. coli lac operon
  12516..12538   +  protein_bind   lac operator (fragment): The lac repressor binds to the lac operator to inhibit transcription in E. coli. This inhibition can be relieved by adding lactose or isopropyl-β-D-thiogalactopyranoside (IPTG). lac repressor encoded by lacI
