[The description below was written by a language model from this plasmid's Addgene catalogue record and pLannotate feature annotations shown in this document.]
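Description:
pCAG-BRCA1 is a 12.5 kb mammalian expression plasmid built on a Bluescript backbone that co-expresses human BRCA1 and a blue fluorescent protein from two independent transcription units. It is propagated in E. coli as a high-copy plasmid through its ColE1/pUC-type origin and selected with ampicillin via the β-lactamase gene. The backbone also retains an f1 phage origin and remnants of the lac region (lacZα and lacI fragments, CAP site, lac promoter and operator), which are vestiges of the Bluescript cloning vector and play no role in mammalian cells.

The main cassette uses the composite CAG promoter, annotated here as the CMV immediate-early enhancer, the chicken β-actin promoter and a chimeric β-actin/β-globin intron, which gives strong constitutive expression in a wide range of mammalian cell types. A short T7 promoter lies immediately upstream of the BRCA1 coding sequence, which spans about 5.6 kb, was inserted between PacI and MluI sites, and is terminated by a bovine growth hormone polyadenylation signal. No epitope tags are annotated on BRCA1. Downstream, a second unit consisting of an EF-1α core promoter fragment with EF-1α intron A drives EBFP2, followed by its own bGH poly(A) signal. Because the reporter is transcribed separately rather than fused or linked to BRCA1, blue fluorescence marks transfected cells without modifying the BRCA1 protein.

BRCA1 is an E3 ubiquitin ligase central to DNA damage responses and repair. The associated publication concerns enhancing precise CRISPR-Cas9 gene editing, which suggests the plasmid was used to overexpress BRCA1 in that context, with EBFP2 allowing identification of transfected cells.
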