Addgene plasmid #119007: pCAG-BRCA1
Purpose: Mammalian expression of human BRCA1 and BFP
Depositing lab: Ralf Kuehn. Depositing organization: Max-Delbrueck-Centrum fuer Molekulare Medizin (MDC). Publication: Enhancement of CRISPR-Cas9 induced precise gene editing by targeting histone H2A-K15 ubiquitination. Bashir S, Dang T, Rossius J, Wolf J, Kuhn R. BMC Biotechnol. 2020 Oct 23;20(1):57. doi: 10.1186/s12896-020-00650-x. PubMed 33097066.
Backbone
  Vector backbone: Bluescript
  Backbone size w/o insert (bp): 2961
  Total vector size (bp): 12542
  Vector type: Mammalian Expression
Growth in bacteria
  Bacterial resistance: Ampicillin, 100 μg/mL
  Growth temperature: 37°C
  Growth strain: DH5alpha
  Copy number: High Copy
Gene/Insert
  Gene/Insert name: BRCA1
  Species: H. sapiens (human)
  Entrez Gene: BRCA1 (a.k.a. BRCAI, BRCC1, BROVCA1, FANCS, IRIS, PNCA4, PPP1R53, PSCP, RNF53)
  Promoter: CAG
  Cloning method: Restriction Enzyme; 5′ cloning site PacI (not destroyed); 3′ cloning site MluI (not destroyed)
  Sequencing primers: 5′ M13 reverse; 3′ M13 forward
Terms and licenses: Academic/Nonprofit Terms; Industry Terms: Not Available to Industry
How to cite: pCAG-BRCA1 was a gift from Ralf Kuehn (Addgene plasmid # 119007 ; http://n2t.net/addgene:119007 ; RRID:Addgene_119007)
