>Addgene plasmid #119007 | pCAG-BRCA1 | addgene partial sequence | sequence record 232932 | Addgene Partial NGS Result
GACATTGATTATTGACTAGTTATTAATAGTAATCAATTACGGGGTCATTAGTTCATAGCCCATATATGGA
GTTCCGCGTTACATAACTTACGGTAAATGGCCCGCCTGGCTGACCGCCCAACGACCCCCGCCCATTGACG
TCAATAATGACGTATGTTCCCATAGTAACGCCAATAGGGACTTTCCATTGACGTCAATGGGTGGAGTATT
TACGGTAAACTGCCCACTTGGCAGTACATCAAGTGTATCATATGCCAAGTACGCCCCCTATTGACGTCAA
TGACGGTAAATGGCCCGCCTGGCATTATGCCCAGTACATGACCTTATGGGACTTTCCTACTTGGCAGTAC
ATCTACGTATTAGTCATCGCTATTACCATGGTCGAGGTGAGCCCCACGTTCTGCTTCACTCTCCCCATCT
CCCCCCCCTCCCCACCCCCAATTTTGTATTTATTTATTTTTTAATTATTTTGTGCAGCGATGGGGGCGGG
GGGGGGGGGGGGGCGCGCGCCAGGCGGGGCGGGGSGGGGSGRGGGGSGGGGSGGGGCGRGGCGGAGAGGT
GCGGCGGCAGCCAATCAGAGCGGCGCGCTCCGAAAGTTTCCTTTTATGGCGAGGCGGCGGCGGCGGCGGC
CCTATAAAAAGCGAAGCGCGCGGCGGGCGGGAGTCGCTGCGCGCTGCCTTCGCCCCGTGCCCCGCTCCGC
CGCCGCCTCGCGCCGCCCGCCCCGGCTCTGACTGACCGCGTTACTCCCACAGGTGAGCGGGCGGGACGGC
CCTTCTCCTCCGGGCTGTAATTAGCGCTTGGTTTAATGACGGCTTGTTTCTTTTCTGTGGCTGCGTGAAA
GCCTTGAGGGGCTCCGGGAGGGCCCTTTGTGCGGGGGGAGCGGCTCGGGGGGTGCGTGCGTGTGTGTGTG
CGTGGGGAGCGCCGCGTGCGGCTCCGCGCTGCCCGGCGGCTGTGAGCGCTGCGGGCGCGGCGCGGGGCTT
TGTGCGCTCCGCAGTGTGCGCGAGGGGAGCGCGGCCGGGGGCGGTGCCCCGCGGTGCGGGGGGGGCTGCG
AGGGGAACAAAGGCTGCGTGCGGGGTGTGTGCGTGGGGGGGTGAGCAGGGGGTGTGGGCGCGTCGGTCGG
GCTGCAACCCCCCCTGCACCCCCCTCCCCGAGTTGCTGAGCACGGCCCGGCTTCGGGTGCGGGGCTCCGT
ACGGGGCGTGGCGCGGGGCTCGCCGTGCCGGGCGGGGGGTGGCGGCAGGTGGGGGTGCCGGGCGGGGCGG
GGCCGCCTCGGGCCGGGGRGGGCTCGGGGGRGGGGCGCGGCGGCCCCCGGAGCGCCGGCGGCTGTCGAGG
CGCGGCGAGCCGCAGCCATTGCCTTTTATGGTAATCGTGCGAGAGGGCGCAGGGACTTCCTTTGTCCCAA
ATCTGTGCGGAGCCGAAATCTGGGAGGCGCCGCCGCACCCCCTCTAGCGGGCGCGGGGCGAAGCGGTGCG
GCGCCGGCAGGAAGGAAATGGGCGGGGAGGGCCTTCGTGCGTCGCCGCGCCGCCGTCCCCTTCTCCCTCT
CCAGCCTCGGGGCTGTCCGCGGGGGGACGGCTGCCTTCGGGGGGGACGGGGCAGGGCGGGGTTCGGCTTC
TGGCGTGTGACCGGCGGCTCTAGAGCCTCTGCTAACCATGTTCATGCCTTCTTCTTTTTCCTACAGATCC
TTAATTAATAATACGACTCACTATAGGGGCCGCCACCATGGATTTATCTGCTCTTCGCGTTGAAGAAGTA
CAAAATGTCATTAATGCTATGCAGAAAATCTTAGAGTGTCCCATCTGTCTGGAGTTGATCAAGGAACCTG
TCTCCACAAAGTGTGACCACATATTTTGCAAATTTTGCATGCTGAAACTTCTCAACCAGAAGAAAGGGCC
TTCACAGTGTCCTTTATGTAAGAATGATATAACCAAAAGGAGCCTACAAGAAAGTACGAGATTTAGTCAA
CTTGTTGAAGAGCTATTGAAAATCATTTGTGCTTTTCAGCTTGACACAGGTTTGGAGTATGCAAACAGCT
ATAATTTTGCAAAAAAGGAAAATAACTCTCCTGAACATCTAAAAGATGAAGTTTCTATCATCCAAAGTAT
GGGCTACAGAAACCGTGCCAAAAGACTTCTACAGAGTGAACCCGAAAATCCTTCCTTGCAGGAAACCAGT
CTCAGTGTCCAACTCTCTAACCTTGGAACTGTGAGAACTCTGAGGACAAAGCAGCGGATACAACCTCAAA
AGACGTCTGTCTACATTGAATTGGGATCTGATTCTTCTGAAGATACCGTTAATAAGGCAACTTATTGCAG
TGTGGGAGATCAAGAATTGTTACAAATCACCCCTCAAGGAACCAGGGATGAAATCAGTTTGGATTCTGCA
AAAAAGGCTGCTTGTGAATTTTCTGAGACGGATGTAACAAATACTGAACATCATCAACCCAGTAATAATG
ATTTGAACACCACTGAGAAGCGTGCAGCTGAGAGGCATCCAGAAAAGTATCAGGGTAGTTCTGTTTCAAA
CTTGCATGTGGAGCCATGTGGCACAAATACTCATGCCAGCTCATTACAGCATGAGAACAGCAGTTTATTA
CTCACTAAAGACAGAATGAATGTAGAAAAGGCTGAATTCTGTAATAAAAGCAAACAGCCTGGCTTAGCAA
GGAGCCAACATAACAGATGGGCTGGAAGTAAGGAAACATGTAATGATAGGCGGACTCCCAGCACAGAAAA
AAAGGTAGATCTGAATGCTGATCCCCTGTGTGAGAGAAAAGAATGGAATAAGCAGAAACTGCCATGCTCA
GAGAATCCTAGAGATACTGAAGATGTTCCTTGGATAACACTAAATAGCAGCATTCAGAAAGTTAATGAGT
GGTTTTCCAGAAGTGATGAACTGTTAGGTTCTGATGACTCACATGATGGGGAGTCTGAATCAAATGCCAA
AGTAGCTGATGTATTGGACGTTCTAAATGAGGTAGATGAATATTCTGGTTCTTCAGAGAAAATAGACTTA
CTGGCCAGTGATCCTCATGAGGCTTTAATATGTAAAAGTGAAAGAGTTCACTCCAAATCAGTAGAGAGTA
ATATTGAAGACAAAATATTTGGGAAAACCTATCGGAAGAAGGCAAGCCTCCCCAACTTAAGCCATGTAAC
TGAAAATCTAATTATAGGAGCATTTGTTACTGAGCCACAGATAATACAAGAGCGTCCCCTCACAAATAAA
TTAAAGCGTAAAAGGAGACCTACATCAGGCCTTCATCCTGAGGATTTTATCAAGAAAGCAGATTTGGCAG
TTCAAAAGACTCCTGAAATGATAAATCAGGGAACTAACCAAACGGAGCAGAATGGTCAAGTGATGAATAT
TACTAATAGTGGTCATGAGAATAAAACAAAAGGTGATTCTATTCAGAATGAGAAAAATCCTAACCCAATA
GAATCACTCGAAAAAGAATCTGCTTTCAAAACGAAAGCTGAACCTATAAGCAGCAGTATAAGCAATATGG
AACTCGAATTAAATATCCACAATTCAAAAGCACCTAAAAAGAATAGGCTGAGGAGGAAGTCTTCTACCAG
GCATATTCATGCGCTTGAACTAGTAGTCAGTAGAAATCTAAGCCCACCTAATTGTACTGAATTGCAAATT
GATAGTTGTTCTAGCAGTGAAGAGATAAAGAAAAAAAAGTACAACCAAATGCCAGTCAGGCACAGCAGAA
ACCTACAACTCATGGAAGGTAAAGAACCTGCAACTGGAGCCAAGAAGAGTAACAAGCCAAATGAACAGAC
AAGTAAAAGACATGACAGTGATACTTTCCCAGAGCTGAAGTTAACAAATGCACCTGGTTCTTTTACTAAG
TGTTCAAATACCAGTGAACTTAAAGAATTTGTCAATCCTAGCCTTCCAAGAGAAGAAAAAGAAGAGAAAC
TAGAAACAGTTAAAGTGTCTAATAATGCTGAAGACCCCAAAGATCTCATGTTAAGTGGAGAAAGGGTTTT
GCAAACTGAAAGATCTGTAGAGAGTAGCAGTATTTCACTGGTACCTGGTACTGATTATGGCACTCAGGAA
AGTATCTCGTTACTGGAAGTTAGCACTCTAGGGAAGGCAAAAACAGAACCAAATAAATGTGTGAGTCAGT
GTGCAGCATTTGAAAACCCCAAGGGACTAATTCATGGTTGTTCCAAAGATAATAGAAATGACACAGAAGG
CTTTAAGTATCCATTGGGACATGAAGTTAACCACAGTCGGGAAACAAGCATAGAAATGGAAGAAAGTGAA
CTTGATGCTCAGTATTTGCAGAATACATTCAAGGTTTCAAAGCGCCAGTCATTTGCTCTGTTTTCAAATC
CAGGAAATGCAGAAGAGGAATGTGCAACATTCTCTGCCCACTCTGGGTCCTTAAAGAAACAAAGTCCAAA
AGTCACTTTTGAATGTGAACAAAAGGAAGAAAATCAAGGAAAGAATGAGTCTAATATCAAGCCTGTACAG
ACAGTTAATATCACTGCAGGCTTTCCTGTGGTTGGTCAGAAAGATAAGCCAGTTGATAATGCCAAATGTA
GTATCAAAGGAGGCTCTAGGTTTTGTCTATCATCTCAGTTCAGAGGCAACGAAACTGGACTCATTACTCC
AAATAAACATGGACTTTTACAAAACCCATATCGTATACCACCACTTTTTCCCATCAAGTCATTTGTTAAA
ACTAAATGTAAGAAAAATCTGCTAGAGGAAAACTTTGAGGAACATTCAATGTCACCTGAAAGAGAAATGG
GAAATGAGAACATTCCAAGTACAGTGAGCACAATTAGCCGTAATAACATTAGAGAAAATGTTTTTAAAGG
AGCCAGCTCAAGCAATATTAATGAAGTAGGTTCCAGTACTAATGAAGTGGGCTCCAGTATTAATGAAATA
GGTTCCAGTGATGAAAACATTCAAGCAGAACTAGGTAGAAACAGAGGGCCAAAATTGAATGCTATGCTTA
GATTAGGGGTTTTGCAACCTGAGGTCTATAAACAAAGTCTTCCTGGAAGTAATTGTAAGCATCCTGAAAT
AAAAAAGCAAGAATATGAAGAAGTAGTTCAGACTGTTAATACAGATTTCTCTCCATATCTGATTTCAGAT
AACTTAGAACAGCCTATGGGAAGTAGTCATACATCTCAGGTTTGTTCTGAGACACCTGATGACCTGTTAG
ATGATGGTGAAATAAAGGAAGATACTAGTTTTGCTGAAAATGACATTAAGGAAAGTTCTGCTGTTTTTAG
CAAAAGCGTCCAGAGAGGAGAGCTTAGCAGGAGTCCTAGCCCTTTCACCCATACACATTTGGCTCAGGGT
TACCGAAGAGGGGCCAAGAAATTAGAGTCCTCAGAAGAGAACTTATCTAGTGAGGATGAAGAGCTTCCCT
GCTTCCAACACTTGTTATTTGGTAAAGTAAACAATATACCTTCTCAGTCTACTAGGCATAGCACCGTTGC
TACCGAGTGTCTGTCTAAGAACACAGAGGAGAATTTATTATCATTGAAGAATAGCTTAAATGACTGCAGT
AACCAGGTAATATTGGCAAAGGCATCTCAGGAACATCACCTTAGTGAGGAAACAAAATGTTCTGCTAGCT
TGTTTTCTTCACAGTGCAGTGAATTGGAAGACTTGACTGCAAATACAAACACCCAGGATCCTTTCTTGAT
TGGTTCTTCCAAACAAATGAGGCATCAGTCTGAAAGCCAGGGAGTTGGTCTGAGTGACAAGGAATTGGTT
TCAGATGATGAAGAAAGAGGAACGGGCTTGGAAGAAAATAATCAAGAAGAGCAAAGCATGGATTCAAACT
TAGGTGAAGCAGCATCTGGGTGTGAGAGTGAAACAAGCGTCTCTGAAGACTGCTCAGGGCTATCCTCTCA
GAGTGACATTTTAACCACTCAGCAGAGGGATACCATGCAACATAACCTGATAAAGCTCCAGCAGGAAATG
GCTGAACTAGAAGCTGTGTTAGAACAGCATGGGAGCCAGCCTTCTAACAGCTACCCTAGTATAATCAGTG
ACTCTTCTGCCCTTGAGGACCTGCGAAATCCAGAACAAAGCACATCAGAAAAAGCAGTATTAACTTCACA
GAAAAGTAGTGAATACCCTATAAGCCAGAATCCAGAAGGCCTTTCTGCTGACAAGTTTGAGGTGTCTGCA
GATAGTTCTACCAGTAAAAATAAAGAACCAGGAGTGGAAAGGTCATCCCCTTCTAAATGCCCATCATTAG
ATGATAGGTGGTACATGCACAGTTGCTCTGGGAGTCTTCAGAATAGAAACTACCCATCTCAAGAGGAGCT
CATTAAGGTTGTTGATGTGGAGGAGCAACAGCTGGAAGAGTCTGGGCCACACGATTTGACGGAAACATCT
TACTTGCCAAGGCAAGATCTAGAGGGAACCCCTTACCTGGAATCTGGAATCAGCCTCTTCTCTGATGACC
CTGAATCTGATCCTTCTGAAGACAGAGCCCCAGAGTCAGCTCGTGTTGGCAACATACCATCTTCAACCTC
TGCATTGAAAGTTCCCCAATTGAAAGTTGCAGAATCTGCCCAGGGTCCAGCTGCTGCTCATACTACTGAT
ACTGCTGGGTATAATGCAATGGAAGAAAGTGTGAGCAGGGAGAAGCCAGAATTGACAGCTTCAACAGAAA
GGGTCAACAAAAGAATGTCCATGGTGGTGAGTGGCCTGACCCCAGAAGAATTTATGCTCGTGTACAAGTT
TGCCAGAAAACACCACATCACTTTAACTAATCTAATTACTGAAGAGACTACTCATGTTGTTATGAAAACA
GATGCTGAGTTTGTGTGTGAACGGACACTGAAATATTTTCTAGGAATTGCGGGAGGAAAATGGGTAGTTA
GCTATTTCTGGGTGACCCAGTCTATTAAAGAAAGAAAAATGCTGAATGAGCATGATTTTGAAGTCAGAGG
AGATGTGGTCAATGGAAGAAACCACCAAGGTCCAAAGCGAGCAAGAGAATCCCAGGACAGAAAGATCTTC
AGGGGGCTAGAAATCTGTTGCTATGGGCCCTTCACCAACATGCCCACAGATCAACTGGAATGGATGGTAC
AGCTGTGTGGTGCTTCTGTGGTGAAGGAGCTTTCATCATTCACCCTTGGCACAGGTGTCCACCCAATTGT
GGTTGTGCAGCCAGATGCCTGGACAGAGGACAATGGCTTCCATGCAATTGGGCAGATGTGTGAGGCACCT
GTGGTGACCCGAGAGTGGGTGTTGGACAGTGTAGCACTCTACCAGTGCCAGGAGCTGGACACCTACCTGA
TACCCCAGATCCCCCACAGCCACTACTGAACGCGTAAATGATTGCAGATCCACTAGTTCTAGAGCTCGCT
GATCAGCCTCGACTGTGCCTTCTAGTTGCCAGCCATCTGTTGTTTGCCCCTCCCCCGTGCCTTCCTTGAC
CCTGGAAGGTGCCACTCCCACTGTCCTTTCCTAATAAAATGAGGAAATTGCATCGCATTGTCTGAGTAGG
TGTCATTCTATTCTGGGGGGTGGGGTGGGGCAGGACAGCAAGGGGGAGGATTGGGAAGACAATAGCAGGC
ATGCTGGGGATGCGGTGGGCTCTATGGCTTCTGAGGCGGAAAGAACCAGCTGGGGCTCGAGATCCACTAG
TTCTAGCCTCGAGGCTAGAGCGGCCCCGGTGCCTAGAGAAGGTGGCGCGGGGTAAACTGGGAAAGTGATG
TCGTGTACTGGCTCCGCCTTTTTCCCGAGGGTGGGGGAGAACCGTATATAAGTGCAGTAGTCGCCGTGAA
CGTTCTTTTTCGCAACGGGTTTGCCGCCAGAACACAGGTAAGTGCCGTGTGTGGTTCCCGCGGGCCTGGC
CTCTTTACGGGTTATGGCCCTTGCGTGCCTTGAATTACTTCCACCTGGCTGCAGTACGTGATTCTTGATC
CCGAGCTTCGGGTTGGAAGTGGGTGGGAGAGTTCGAGGCCTTGCGCTTAAGGAGCCCCTTCGCCTCGTGC
TTGAGTTGAGGCCTGGCCTGGGCGCTGGGGCCGCCGCGTGCGAATCTGGTGGCACCTTCGCGCCTGTCTC
GCTGCTTTCGATAAGTCTCTAGCCATTTAAAATTTTTGATGACCTGCTGCGACGCTTTTTTTCTGGCAAG
ATAGTCTTGTAAATGCGGGCCAAGATCTGCACACTGGTATTTCGGTTTTTGGGGCCGCGGGCGGCGACGG
GGCCCGTGCGTCCCAGCGCACATGTTCGGCGAGGCGGGGCCTGCGAGCGCGGCCACCGAGAATCGGACGG
GGGTAGTCTCAAGCTGGCCGGCCTGCTCTGGTGCCTGGCCTCGCGCCGCCGTGTATCGCCCCGCCCTGGG
CGGCAAGGCTGGCCCGGTCGGCACCAGTTGCGTGAGCGGAAAGATGGCCGCTTCCCGGCCCTGCTGCAGG
GAGCTCAAAATGGAGGACGCGGCGCTCGGGAGAGCGGGCGGGTGAGTCACCCACACAAAGGAAAAGGGCC
TTTCCGTCCTCAGCCGTCGCTTCATGTGACTCCACGGAGTACCGGGCGCCGTCCAGGCACCTCGATTAGT
TCTCGAGCTTTTGGAGTACGTCGTCTTTAGGTTGGGGGGAGGGGTTTTATGCGATGGAGTTTCCCCACAC
TGAGTGGGTGGAGACTGAAGTTAGGCCAGCTTGGCACTTGATGTAATTCTCCTTGGAATTTGCCCTTTTT
GAGTTTGGATCTTGGTTCATTCTCAAGCCTCAGACAGTGGTTCAAAGTTTTTTTCTTCCATTTCAGGTGT
CGTGAGCGATCGCATCGACAGTGTTTAAACGCCACCATGGTGAGCAAGGGCGAGGAGCTGTTCACCGGGG
TGGTGCCCATCCTGGTCGAGCTGGACGGCGACGTAAACGGCCACAAGTTCAGCGTGAGGGGCGAGGGCGA
GGGCGATGCCACCAACGGCAAGCTGACCCTGAAGTTCATCTGCACCACCGGCAAGCTGCCCGTGCCCTGG
CCCACCCTCGTGACCACCCTGAGCCACGGCGTGCAGTGCTTCGCCCGCTACCCCGACCACATGAAGCAGC
ACGACTTCTTCAAGTCCGCCATGCCCGAAGGCTACGTCCAGGAGCGCACCATCTTCTTCAAGGACGACGG
CACCTACAAGACCCGCGCCGAGGTGAAGTTCGAGGGCGACACCCTGGTGAACCGCATCGAGCTGAAGGGC
GTCGACTTCAAGGAGGACGGCAACATCCTGGGGCACAAGCTGGAGTACAACTTCAACAGCCACAACATCT
ATATCATGGCCGTCAAGCAGAAGAACGGCATCAAGGTGAACTTCAAGATCCGCCACAACGTGGAGGACGG
CAGCGTGCAGCTCGCCGACCACTACCAGCAGAACACCCCCATCGGCGACGGCCCCGTGCTGCTGCCCGAC
AGCCACTACCTGAGCACCCAGTCCGTGCTGAGCAAAGACCCCAACGAGAAGCGCGATCACATGGTCCTGC
TGGAGTTCCGCACCGCCGCCGGGATCACTCTCGGCATGGACGAGCTGTACAAGTGAGAATTCCTAGAGCT
CGCTGATCAGCCTCGACTGTGCCTTCTAGTTGCCAGCCATCTGTTGTTTGCCCCTCCCCCGTGCCTTCCT
TGACCCTGGAAGGTGCCACTCCCACTGTCCTTTCCTAATAAAATGAGGAAATTGCATCGCATTGTCTGAG
TAGGTGTCATTCTATTCTGGGGGGTGGGGTGGGGCAGGACAGCAAGGGGGAGGATTGGGAAGAGAATAGC
AGGCATGCGTTTAAACATTAGTCGACAGGGCCGCCACTGGCCGTCGTTTTACAACGTCGTGACTGGGAAA
ACCCTGGCGTTACCCAACTTAATCGCCTTGCAGCACATCCCCCTTTCGCCAGCTGGCGTAATAGCGAAGA
GGCCCGCACCGATCGCCCTTCCCAACAGTTGCGCAGCCTGAATGGCGAATGGAAATTGTAAGCGTTAATA
TTTTGTTAAAATTCGCGTTAAATTTTTGTTAAATCAGCTCATTTTTTAACCAATAGGCCGAAATCGGCAA
AATCCCTTATAAATCAAAAGAATAGACCGAGATAGGGT
[37 nt withheld, positions 10049-10085]
AAAGAACGTGGACTCCAACGTCAAAGG
[49 nt withheld, positions 10113-10161]
T
[91 nt withheld, positions 10163-10253]
G
[124 nt withheld, positions 10255-10378]
CAGGTGGCACTTTTCGGGGAAATGTGCGCGGAACCCCTATTTGTTTATTTTTCTAAATACATTCAAATAT
GTATCCGCTCATGAGACAATAACCCTGATAAATGCTTCAATAATATTGAAAAAGGAAGAGTATGAGTATT
CAACATTTCCGTGTCGCCCTTATTCCCTTTTTTGCGGCATTTTGCCTTCCTGTTTTTGCTCACCCAGAAA
CGCTGGTGAAAGTAAAAGATGCTGAAGATCAGTTGGGTGCACGAGTGGGTTACATCGAACTGGATCTCAA
CAGCGGTAAGATCCTTGAGAGTTTTCGCCCCGAAGAACGTTTTCCAATGATGAGCACTTTTAAAGTTCTG
CTATGTGGCGCGGTATTATCCCGTATTGACGCCGGGCAAGAGCAACTCGGTCGCCGCATACACTATTCTC
AGAATGACTTGGTTGAGTACTCACCAGTCACAGAAAAGCATCTTACGGATGGCATGACAGTAAGAGAATT
ATGCAGTGCTGCCATAACCATGAGTGATAACACTGCGGCCAACTTACTTCTGACAACGATCGGAGGACCG
AAGGAGCTAACCGCTTTTTTGCACAACATGGGGGATCATGTAACTCGCCTTGATCGTTGGGAACCGGAGC
TGAATGAAGCCATACCAAACGACGAGCGTGACACCACGATGCCTGTAGCAATGGCAACAACGTTGCGCAA
ACTATTAACTGGCGAACTACTTACTCTAGCTTCCCGGCAACAATTAATAGACTGGATGGAGGCGGATAAA
GTTGCAGGACCACTTCTGCGCTCGGCCCTTCCGGCTGGCTGGTTTATTGCTGATAAATCTGGAGCCGGTG
AGCGTGGGTCTCGCGGTATCATTGCAGCACTGGGGCCAGATGGTAAGCCCTCCCGTATCGTAGTTATCTA
CACGACGGGGAGTCAGGCAACTATGGATGAACGAAATAGACAGATCGCTGAGATAGGTGCCTCACTGATT
AAGCATTGGTAACTGTCAGACCAAGTTTACTCATATATACTTTAGATTGATTTAAAACTTCATTTTTAAT
TTAAAAGGATCTAGGTGAAGATCCTTTTTGATAATCTCATGACCAAAATCCCTTAACGTGAGTTTTCGTT
CCACTGAGCGTCAGACCCCGTAGAAAAGATCAAAGGATCTTCTTGAGATCCTTTTTTTCTGCGCGTAATC
TGCTGCTTGCAAACAAAAAAACCACCGCTACCAGCGGTGGTTTGTTTGCCGGATCAAGAGCTACCAACTC
TTTTTCCGAAGGTAACTGGCTTCAGCAGAGCGCAGATACCAAATACTGTTCTTCTAGTGTAGCCGTAGTT
AGGCCACCACTTCAAGAACTCTGTAGCACCGCCTACATACCTCGCTCTGCTAATCCTGTTACCAGTGGCT
GCTGCCAGTGGCGATAAGTCGTGTCTTACCGGGTTGGACTCAAGACGATAGTTACCGGATAAGGCGCAGC
GGTCGGGCTGAACGGGGGGTTCGTGCACACAGCCCAGCTTGGAGCGAACGACCTACACCGAACTGAGATA
CCTACAGCGTGAGCTATGAGAAAGCGCCACGCTTCCCGAAGGGAGAAAGGCGGACAGGTATCCGGTAAGC
GGCAGGGTCGGAACAGGAGAGCGCACGAGGGAGCTTCCAGGGGGAAACGCCTGGTATCTTTATAGTCCTG
TCGGGTTTCGCCACCTCTGACTTGAGCGTCGATTTTTGTGATGCTCGTCAGGGGGGCGGAGCCTATGGAA
AAACGCCAGCAACGCGGCCTTTTTACGGTTCCTGGCCTTTTGCTGGCCTTTTGCTCACATGTTCTTTCCT
GCGTTATCCCCTGATTCTGTGGATAACCGTATTACCGCCTTTGAGTGAGCTGATACCGCTCGCCGCAGCC
GAACGACCGAGCGCAGCGAGTCAGTGAGCGAGGAAGCGGAAGAGCGCCCAATACGCAAACCGCCTCTCCC
CGCGCGTTGGCCGATTCATTAATGCAGCTGGCACGACAGGTTTCCCGACTGGAAAGCGGGCAGTGAGCGC
AACGCAATTAATGTGAGTTAGCTCACTCATTAGGCACCCCAGGCTTTACACTTTATGCTTCCGGCTCGTA
TGTTGTGTGGAATTGTGAGCGGATAACAATTTCACACAGGAAACAGCTATGACCATGAGGCGCGCCGGAT
TC
